Addgene plasmid #133607: GWF180
Purpose: CAG-DNCR2-VPR-IRES-Puro-WPRE-SV40PA-PGK-NS3aH1-tagBFP-SpdCas9
Depositing lab: Dustin Maly. Depositing organization: University of Washington. Publication: Multi-input chemical control of protein dimerization for programming graded cellular responses. Foight GW, Wang Z, Wei CT, Jr Greisen P, Warner KM, Cunningham-Bryant D, Park K, Brunette TJ, Sheffler W, Baker D, Maly DJ. Nat Biotechnol. 2019 Sep 9. pii: 10.1038/s41587-019-0242-8. doi: 10.1038/s41587-019-0242-8. PubMed 31501561.
Backbone
  Vector backbone: PiggyBac
  Vector type: Mammalian Expression
  Selectable markers: Puromycin
Growth in bacteria
  Bacterial resistance: Ampicillin, 100 μg/mL
  Growth temperature: 37°C
  Growth strain: DH5alpha
  Copy number: High Copy
Gene/Insert
  Gene/Insert name: DNCR2-VPR, NS3aH1-tagBFP-SpdCas9
Terms and licenses: Academic/Nonprofit Terms; Industry Terms: Not Available to Industry
How to cite: GWF180 was a gift from Dustin Maly (Addgene plasmid # 133607 ; http://n2t.net/addgene:133607 ; RRID:Addgene_133607)
