[The description below was written by a language model from this plasmid's Addgene catalogue record and pLannotate feature annotations shown in this document.]
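Description:
GWF180 is a roughly 15.3 kb mammalian expression plasmid on a PiggyBac transposon backbone, designed to deliver a two-part, chemically controllable CRISPR activation system. It is maintained in E. coli as a high-copy plasmid through a ColE1/pUC-type origin with ampicillin selection (AmpR). It also carries an f1 origin and pBluescript-derived remnants (lac promoter/operator, lacZα fragment, T3 and T7 promoters). The PiggyBac backbone implies genomic integration by co-supplied transposase, although the transposon terminal repeats are not annotated in either feature table. The two sequence records, one from the depositor and one from repository sequencing, differ by only two nucleotides and give the same annotation.

The payload consists of two tandem expression units. In the first, a CAG-type promoter (chicken β-actin promoter with chimeric intron) drives DNCR2 fused to the tripartite VPR activator. VPR is annotated here as VP16-repeat, RELA/p65 and Epstein-Barr virus Rta activation domains; DNCR2 itself falls in an unannotated stretch upstream. An EMCV IRES then allows co-translation of puromycin N-acetyltransferase from the same transcript for selection of stable cells, and a WPRE and SV40 polyadenylation signal complete the unit. In the second unit, the mouse PGK promoter drives NS3aH1, annotated as a hepatitis C virus polyprotein fragment, fused to TagBFP and S. pyogenes Cas9. The record describes this Cas9 as the nuclease-dead dCas9 form. No polyadenylation signal is annotated after this unit, and no guide RNA cassette is present.

The associated publication concerns multi-input chemical control of protein dimerization. This suggests that drug-dependent association of DNCR2 with NS3a recruits VPR to guide-targeted dCas9, giving graded transcriptional activation, with TagBFP reporting expression of the dCas9 fusion. The record does not name the inducing compound.
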