Features (pLannotate 1.2.2; 25 found; start..end, strand, type, name):
      7..284     +  promoter       chicken β-actin promoter: No description available
    286..1303    +  intron         chimeric intron: chimera between introns from chicken β-actin and rabbit β-globin
   2120..2142    +  CDS            VP48 (fragment): 3 tandem repeats of the minimal activation domain of herpes simplex virus VP16 (Cheng et al., 2013)
   2294..3088    +  CDS            RELA (fragment): TF65_HUMAN - Also known as NFKB3. Experimental evidence at protein level: Swiss-Prot protein existence level 1. NF-kappa-B is a pleiotropic transcription factor present in almost all cell types and is the endpoint of a series of signal transduction events that are initiated by a vast array of stimuli related to many biological processes such as inflammation, immunity, differentiation, cell growth, tumorigenesis and apoptosis. NF-kappa-B is a homo- or heterodimeric complex formed by the Rel-like domain- containing proteins RELA/p65, RELB, NFKB1/p105, NFKB1/p50, REL and NFKB2/p52. The heterodime
   3107..3676    +  CDS            Rta AD: transcriptional activation domain from the human herpesvirus 4 (Epstein-Barr virus) replication and transcription activator Rta/BRLF1 (Hardwick et al., 1992; Chavez et al., 2015)
   3694..4279    +  misc_feature   IRES2: internal ribosome entry site (IRES) of the encephalomyocarditis virus (EMCV)
   4301..4900    +  CDS            PuroR: puromycin N-acetyltransferase; pac from Streptomyces alboniger; confers resistance to puromycin
   4920..4938    +  misc_feature   MCS (fragment): pBluescript multiple cloning site
   4938..5526    +  misc_feature   WPRE: woodchuck hepatitis virus posttranscriptional regulatory element
   5530..5662    +  polyA_signal   SV40 poly(A) signal: SV40 polyadenylation signal
   5680..6179    +  promoter       PGK promoter: mouse phosphoglycerate kinase 1 promoter
   6263..6799    +  CDS            POLG_HCV1 (fragment): Experimental evidence at protein level: Swiss-Prot protein existence level 1. [RNA-directed RNA polymerase]: RNA-dependent RNA polymerase that performs primer-template recognition and RNA synthesis during viral replication. From Hepatitis C virus genotype 1a (isolate 1) (HCV).
   6827..7525    +  CDS            TagBFP: TagBFP is a basic (constitutively fluorescent) blue fluorescent protein published in 2008, derived from Entacmaea quadricolor. It is reported to be a very rapidly-maturing monomer with very low acid sensitivity.
   7547..11650   +  CDS            Cas9: Cas9 (Csn1) endonuclease from the Streptococcus pyogenes Type II CRISPR/Cas system generates RNA-guided double strand breaks in DNA
  12076..12094   -  promoter       T3 promoter: promoter for bacteriophage T3 RNA polymerase
  12137..12159   -  protein_bind   lac operator (fragment): The lac repressor binds to the lac operator to inhibit transcription in E. coli. This inhibition can be relieved by adding lactose or isopropyl-β-D-thiogalactopyranoside (IPTG). lac repressor encoded by lacI
  12163..12193   -  promoter       lac promoter: promoter for the E. coli lac operon
  12208..12229   -  protein_bind   CAP binding site: CAP binding activates transcription in the presence of cAMP. E. coli catabolite activator protein
  12242..12334   -  CDS            lacI (fragment): lac repressor; lacI; The lac repressor binds to the lac operator to inhibit transcription in E. coli. This inhibition can be relieved by adding lactose or isopropyl-β-D-thiogalactopyranoside (IPTG).
  12517..13105   -  rep_origin     ori: high-copy-number ColE1/pMB1/pBR322/pUC origin of replication
  13276..14136   -  CDS            AmpR: β-lactamase; bla; confers resistance to ampicillin, carbenicillin, and related antibiotics
  14137..14241   -  promoter       AmpR promoter: bla
  14294..14722   -  rep_origin     f1 ori (sequence partly withheld): f1 bacteriophage origin of replication; arrow indicates direction of (+) strand synthesis
  14727..14882   -  CDS            lacZα (fragment): LacZα fragment of β-galactosidase; lacZ fragment
  14890..14908   +  promoter       T7 promoter: promoter for bacteriophage T7 RNA polymerase
>Addgene plasmid #133607 | GWF180 | depositor full sequence | sequence record 256768 | GWF180 sequence 15275 bps
CCATGGTCGAGGTGAGCCCCACGTTCTGCTTCACTCTCCCCATCTCCCCCCCCTCCCCACCCCCAATTTT
GTATTTATTTATTTTTTAATTATTTTGTGCAGCGATGGGGGCGGGGGGGGGGGGGGGGCGCGCGCCAGGC
GGGGCGGGGCGGGGCGAGGGGCGGGGCGGGGCGAGGCGGAGAGGTGCGGCGGCAGCCAATCAGAGCGGCG
CGCTCCGAAAGTTTCCTTTTATGGCGAGGCGGCGGCGGCGGCGGCCCTATAAAAAGCGAAGCGCGCGGCG
GGCGGGGAGTCGCTGCGACGCTGCCTTCGCCCCGTGCCCCGCTCCGCCGCCGCCTCGCGCCGCCCGCCCC
GGCTCTGACTGACCGCGTTACTCCCACAGGTGAGCGGGCGGGACGGCCCTTCTCCTCCGGGCTGTAATTA
GCGCTTGGTTTAATGACGGCTTGTTTCTTTTCTGTGGCTGCGTGAAAGCCTTGAGGGGCTCCGGGAGGGC
CCTTTGTGCGGGGGGAGCGGCTCGGGGGGTGCGTGCGTGTGTGTGTGCGTGGGGAGCGCCGCGTGCGGCT
CCGCGCTGCCCGGCGGCTGTGAGCGCTGCGGGCGCGGCGCGGGGCTTTGTGCGCTCCGCAGTGTGCGCGA
GGGGAGCGCGGCCGGGGGCGGTGCCCCGCGGTGCGGGGGGGGCTGCGAGGGGAACAAAGGCTGCGTGCGG
GGTGTGTGCGTGGGGGGGTGAGCAGGGGGTGTGGGCGCGTCGGTCGGGCTGCAACCCCCCCTGCACCCCC
CTCCCCGAGTTGCTGAGCACGGCCCGGCTTCGGGTGCGGGGCTCCGTACGGGGCGTGGCGCGGGGCTCGC
CGTGCCGGGCGGGGGGTGGCGGCAGGTGGGGGTGCCGGGCGGGGCGGGGCCGCCTCGGGCCGGGGAGGGC
TCGGGGGAGGGGCGCGGCGGCCCCCGGAGCGCCGGCGGCTGTCGAGGCGCGGCGAGCCGCAGCCATTGCC
TTTTATGGTAATCGTGCGAGAGGGCGCAGGGACTTCCTTTGTCCCAAATCTGTGCGGAGCCGAAATCTGG
GAGGCGCCGCCGCACCCCCTCTAGCGGGCGCGGGGCGAAGCGGTGCGGCGCCGGCAGGAAGGAAATGGGC
GGGGAGGGCCTTCGTGCGTCGCCGCGCCGCCGTCCCCTTCTCCCTCTCCAGCCTCGGGGCTGTCCGCGGG
GGGACGGCTGCCTTCGGGGGGGACGGGGCAGGGCGGGGTTCGGCTTCTGGCGTGTGACCGGCGGCTCTAG
AGCCTCTGCTAACCATGTTCATGCCTTCTTCTTTTTCCTACAGCTCCTGGGCAACGTGCTGGTTATTGTG
CTGTCTCATCATTTTGGCAAAGAATTCGCCACCATGTCTTCCGACGAAGAAGAAGCGCGCGAGCTGATCG
AGCGTGCGAAGGAGGCTGCGGAACGCGCGCAAGAAGCTGCTGAGCGTACCGGTGATCCGCGCGTGCGTGA
ACTCGCTCGTGAGCTGAAACGCCTGGCTCAGGAAGCTGCTGAAGAAGTGAAGCGTGACCCGTCTTCCTCC
GATGTGAACGAAGCGCTCAAACTCATCGTGGAAGCTATCGAGGCGGCTGTGGACGCGCTCGAAGCGGCTG
AACGCACCGGCGACCCGGAGGTTCGTGAGCTGGCGCGTGAGCTCGTGCGCCTCGCGGTTGAGGCTGCGGA
GGAGGTGCAACGTAACCCATCCTCCTCTGACGTGAATGAGGCTCTCCACAGCATAGTTTACGCTATTGAA
GCTGCCATTTTTGCATTGGAAGCTGCCGAAAGGACTGGTGACCCGGAAGTGAGAGAACTCGCCCGAGAGC
TTGTAAGACTGGCGGTTGAGGCGGCTGAAGAAGTCCAGCGAAATCCGTCCAGCCGGAATGTCGAGCACGC
ACTGATGAGGATTGTGTTGGCCATTTACCTGGCAGAAGAAAATCTCCGCGAAGCTGAGGAGTCTGGCGAT
CCGGAAAAACGTGAAAAGGCTCGCGAACGTGTTCGTGAGGCGGTGGAACGTGCGGAAGAGGTTCAGCGTG
ATCCATCCGGTTGGCTGAATCATGAACAAAAACTTATTTCCGAAGAGGATCTGGAATTCTCAAGCGCTGC
AGGTACTAGTGATGCTTTAGACGATTTTGACTTAGATATGCTTGGTTCAGACGCGTTAGACGACTTCGAC
CTAGACATGTTAGGCTCAGATGCATTGGACGACTTCGATTTAGATATGTTGGGCTCCGATGCCCTAGATG
ACTTTGATCTAGATATGCTAGGTAGTCCCAAAAAGAAGAGGAAAGTGGGATCCCAGTATCTGCCCGACAC
AGATGATAGACACCGAATCGAAGAGAAACGCAAGCGAACGTATGAAACCTTCAAATCGATCATGAAGAAA
TCGCCCTTCTCGGGTCCGACCGATCCCAGGCCCCCACCGAGAAGGATTGCGGTCCCGTCCCGCTCGTCGG
CCAGCGTGCCGAAGCCTGCGCCGCAGCCCTACCCCTTCACGTCGAGCCTGAGCACAATCAATTATGACGA
GTTCCCGACGATGGTGTTCCCCTCGGGACAAATCTCACAAGCCTCGGCGCTCGCACCAGCGCCTCCCCAA
GTCCTTCCGCAAGCGCCTGCCCCAGCGCCTGCACCGGCAATGGTGTCCGCCCTCGCACAGGCCCCTGCGC
CCGTCCCCGTGCTCGCGCCTGGACCGCCCCAGGCGGTCGCTCCACCGGCTCCGAAGCCGACGCAGGCCGG
AGAGGGAACACTCTCCGAAGCACTTCTTCAACTCCAGTTTGATGACGAGGATCTTGGAGCACTCCTTGGA
AACTCGACAGACCCTGCGGTGTTTACCGACCTCGCGTCAGTAGATAACTCCGAATTTCAGCAGCTTTTGA
ACCAGGGTATCCCGGTCGCGCCACATACAACGGAGCCCATGTTGATGGAATACCCCGAAGCAATCACGAG
ACTTGTGACGGGAGCGCAGCGGCCTCCCGATCCCGCACCCGCACCTTTGGGGGCACCTGGCCTCCCTAAC
GGACTTTTGAGCGGCGACGAGGATTTCTCCTCCATCGCCGATATGGATTTCTCAGCCTTGCTGTCACAGA
TTTCCAGCGGCTCTGGCAGCGGCAGCCGGGATTCCAGGGAAGGGATGTTTTTGCCGAAGCCTGAGGCCGG
CTCCGCTATTAGTGACGTGTTTGAGGGCCGCGAGGTGTGCCAGCCAAAACGAATCCGGCCATTTCATCCT
CCAGGAAGTCCATGGGCCAACCGCCCACTCCCCGCCAGCCTCGCACCAACACCAACCGGTCCAGTACATG
AGCCAGTCGGGTCACTGACCCCGGCACCAGTCCCTCAGCCACTGGATCCAGCGCCCGCAGTGACTCCCGA
GGCCAGTCACCTGTTGGAGGATCCCGATGAAGAGACGAGCCAGGCTGTCAAAGCCCTTCGGGAGATGGCC
GATACTGTGATTCCCCAGAAGGAAGAGGCTGCAATCTGTGGCCAAATGGACCTTTCCCATCCGCCCCCAA
GGGGCCATCTGGATGAGCTGACAACCACACTTGAGTCCATGACCGAGGATCTGAACCTGGACTCACCCCT
GACCCCGGAATTGAACGAGATTCTGGATACCTTCCTGAACGACGAGTGCCTCTTGCATGCCATGCATATC
AGCACAGGACTGTCCATCTTCGACACATCTCTGTTTTGAATTTAAATAATTCGCCCCTCTCCCTCCCCCC
CCCCTAACGTTACTGGCCGAAGCCGCTTGGAATAAGGCCGGTGTGCGTTTGTCTATATGTTATTTTCCAC
CATATTGCCGTCTTTTGGCAATGTGAGGGCCCGGAAACCTGGCCCTGTCTTCTTGACGAGCATTCCTAGG
GGTCTTTCCCCTCTCGCCAAAGGAATGCAAGGTCTGTTGAATGTCGTGAAGGAAGCAGTTCCTCTGGAAG
CTTCTTGAAGACAAACAACGTCTGTAGCGACCCTTTGCAGGCAGCGGAACCCCCCACCTGGCGACAGGTG
CCTCTGCGGCCAAAAGCCACGTGTATAAGATACACCTGCAAAGGCGGCACAACCCCAGTGCCACGTTGTG
AGTTGGATAGTTGTGGAAAGAGTCAAATGGCTCTCCTCAAGCGTATTCAACAAGGGGCTGAAGGATGCCC
AGAAGGTACCCCATTGTATGGGATCTGATCTGGGGCCTCGGTGCACATGCTTTACGTGTGTTTAGTCGAG
GTTAAAAAACGTCTAGGCCCCCCGAACCACGGGGACGTGGTTTTCCTTTGAAAAACACGATGATAATATG
GCCACAACCGGATCCGGAGCTACCATGACCATGACCGAGTACAAGCCCACGGTGCGCCTCGCCACCCGCG
ACGACGTCCCCAGGGCCGTACGCACCCTCGCCGCCGCGTTCGCCGACTACCCCGCCACGCGCCACACCGT
CGATCCGGACCGCCACATCGAGCGGGTCACCGAGCTGCAAGAACTCTTCCTCACGCGCGTCGGGCTCGAC
ATCGGCAAGGTGTGGGTCGCGGACGACGGCGCCGCGGTGGCGGTCTGGACCACGCCGGAGAGCGTCGAAG
CGGGGGCGGTGTTCGCCGAGATCGGCCCGCGCATGGCCGAGTTGAGCGGTTCCCGGCTGGCCGCGCAGCA
ACAGATGGAAGGCCTCCTGGCGCCGCACCGGCCCAAGGAGCCCGCGTGGTTCCTGGCCACCGTCGGCGTC
TCGCCCGACCACCAGGGCAAGGGTCTGGGCAGCGCCGTCGTGCTCCCCGGAGTGGAGGCGGCCGAGCGCG
CCGGGGTGCCCGCCTTCCTGGAGACCTCCGCGCCCCGCAACCTCCCCTTCTACGAGCGGCTCGGCTTCAC
CGTCACCGCCGACGTCGAGGTGCCCGAAGGACCGCGCACCTGGTGCATGACCCGCAAGCCCGGTGCCTGA
GTTTAAACCATGCAAGCTTGATATCAAGCTTATCGATAATCAACCTCTGGATTACAAAATTTGTGAAAGA
TTGACTGGTATTCTTAACTATGTTGCTCCTTTTACGCTATGTGGATACGCTGCTTTAATGCCTTTGTATC
ATGCTATTGCTTCCCGTATGGCTTTCATTTTCTCCTCCTTGTATAAATCCTGGTTGCTGTCTCTTTATGA
GGAGTTGTGGCCCGTTGTCAGGCAACGTGGCGTGGTGTGCACTGTGTTTGCTGACGCAACCCCCACTGGT
TGGGGCATTGCCACCACCTGTCAGCTCCTTTCCGGGACTTTCGCTTTCCCCCTCCCTATTGCCACGGCGG
AACTCATCGCCGCCTGCCTTGCCCGCTGCTGGACAGGGGCTCGGCTGTTGGGCACTGACAATTCCGTGGT
GTTGTCGGGGAAATCATCGTCCTTTCCTTGGCTGCTCGCCTGTGTTGCCACCTGGATTCTGCGCGGGACG
TCCTTCTGCTACGTCCCTTCGGCCCTCAATCCAGCGGACCTTCCTTCCCGCGGCCTGCTGCCGGCTCTGC
GGCCTCTTCCGCGTCTTCGCCTTCGCCCTCAGACGAGTCGGATCTCCCTTTGGGCCGCCTCCCCGCATCC
TTGTTTATTGCAGCTTATAATGGTTACAAATAAAGCAATAGCATCACAAATTTCACAAATAAAGCATTTT
TTTCACTGCATTCTAGTTGTGGTTTGTCCAAACTCATCAATGTATCTTATCATGTCTGGATCCTGCAGGT
AATTCTACCGGGTAGGGGAGGCGCTTTTCCCAAGGCAGTCTGGAGCATGCGCTTTAGCAGCCCCGCTGGG
CACTTGGCGCTACACAAGTGGCCTCTGGCCTCGCACACATTCCACATCCACCGGTAGGCGCCAACCGGCT
CCGTTCTTTGGTGGCCCCTTCGCGCCACCTTCTACTCCTCCCCTAGTCAGGAAGTTCCCCCCCGCCCCGC
AGCTCGCGTCGTGCAGGACGTGACAAATGGAAGTAGCACGTCTCACTAGGCTCGTGCAGATGGACAGCAC
CGCTGAGCAATGGAAGCGGGTAGGCCTTTGGGGCAGCGGCCAATAGCAGCTTTGCTCCTTCGCTTTCTGG
GCTCAGAGGCTGGGAAGGGGTGGGTCCGGGGGCGGGCTCAGGGGCGGGCTCAGGGGCGGGGCGGGCGCCC
GAAGGTCCTCCGGAGGCCCGGCATTCTGCACGCTTCAAAAGCGCACGTCTGCCGCGCTGTTCTCCTCTTC
CTCATCTCCGGGCCTTTCGACCTGCAGCCCAAGCTTGTCGACGCCACCATGAAAAAGAAAGGTTCTGTTG
TCATCGTTGGACGCATAAATCTCTCTGGCGACACCGCATATTCTCAGCAGACGCGAGGTCTGGAAGGGTG
TCAAGAGACCTCACAAACCGGGAGGGACAAGAATCAAGTAGAAGGGGAGGTCCAGGTGGTATCTACGGCA
ACCCAATCCTTCTTGGCGACATCTATCAATGGAGTCCTGTGGACGGTTTATCATGGTGCGGGCACTCGGA
CAATTGCCTCTCCAAAAGGTCCAGTTACCCAGATGTATACTAATGTAGACAAAGATCTTGTCGGATGGCA
AGCACCACAAGGGTCTCGGAGCCTCACTCCCTGTACGTGTGGAAGTTCAGACCTTTATCTCGTAACTAGA
CACGCGGATGTTATCCCCGTTAGGAGAAGAGGAGATAGTAGGGGATCCCTGCTTTCACCACGCCCAATAT
CCTATCTTAAGGGTTCTTCAGGTGGTCCCTTGTTGTGTCCGGCGGGTCACGCGGTAGGTATATTCCGCGC
GGCCGTATCTACTCGGGGCGTGGCTAAGGCGGTCGATTTCATACCGGTTGAGTCCTTGGAAACAACGATG
CGGAGCCCCCATATGTCAAGCGCTGCAGGTGCTACCATGAGCGAGCTGATTAAGGAGAACATGCACATGA
AGCTGTACATGGAGGGCACCGTGGACAACCATCACTTCAAGTGCACATCCGAGGGCGAAGGCAAGCCCTA
CGAGGGCACCCAGACCATGAGAATCAAGGTGGTCGAGGGCGGCCCTCTCCCCTTCGCCTTCGACATCCTG
GCTACTAGCTTCCTCTACGGCAGCAAGACCTTCATCAACCACACCCAGGGCATCCCCGACTTCTTCAAGC
AGTCCTTCCCTGAGGGCTTCACATGGGAGAGAGTCACCACATACGAAGACGGGGGCGTGCTGACCGCTAC
CCAGGACACCAGCCTCCAGGACGGCTGCCTCATCTACAACGTCAAGATCAGAGGGGTGAACTTCACATCC
AACGGCCCTGTGATGCAGAAGAAAACACTCGGCTGGGAGGCCTTCACCGAGACGCTGTACCCCGCTGACG
GCGGCCTGGAAGGCAGAAACGACATGGCCCTGAAGCTCGTGGGCGGGAGCCATCTGATCGCAAACATCAA
GACCACATATAGATCCAAGAAACCCGCTAAGAACCTCAAGATGCCTGGCGTCTACTATGTGGACTACAGA
CTGGAAAGAATCAAGGAGGCCAACAACGAGACCTACGTCGAGCAGCACGAGGTGGCAGTGGCCAGATACT
GCGACCTCCCTAGCAAACTGGGGCACAAGCTTAATTCAAGCGCTGCAGGTGCCACCATGGACAAGAAGTA
CAGCATCGGCCTGGCCATCGGCACCAACTCTGTGGGCTGGGCCGTGATCACCGACGAGTACAAGGTGCCC
AGCAAGAAATTCAAGGTGCTGGGCAACACCGACCGGCACAGCATCAAGAAGAACCTGATCGGCGCCCTGC
TGTTCGACAGCGGAGAAACAGCCGAGGCCACCCGGCTGAAGAGAACCGCCAGAAGAAGATACACCAGACG
GAAGAACCGGATCTGCTATCTGCAAGAGATCTTCAGCAACGAGATGGCCAAGGTGGACGACAGCTTCTTC
CACAGACTGGAAGAGTCCTTCCTGGTGGAAGAGGATAAGAAGCACGAGCGGCACCCCATCTTCGGCAACA
TCGTGGACGAGGTGGCCTACCACGAGAAGTACCCCACCATCTACCACCTGAGAAAGAAACTGGTGGACAG
CACCGACAAGGCCGACCTGCGGCTGATCTATCTGGCCCTGGCCCACATGATCAAGTTCCGGGGCCACTTC
CTGATCGAGGGCGACCTGAACCCCGACAACAGCGACGTGGACAAGCTGTTCATCCAGCTGGTGCAGACCT
ACAACCAGCTGTTCGAGGAAAACCCCATCAACGCCAGCGGCGTGGACGCCAAGGCCATCCTGTCTGCCAG
ACTGAGCAAGAGCAGACGGCTGGAAAATCTGATCGCCCAGCTGCCCGGCGAGAAGAAGAATGGCCTGTTC
GGCAACCTGATTGCCCTGAGCCTGGGCCTGACCCCCAACTTCAAGAGCAACTTCGACCTGGCCGAGGATG
CCAAACTGCAGCTGAGCAAGGACACCTACGACGACGACCTGGACAACCTGCTGGCCCAGATCGGCGACCA
GTACGCCGACCTGTTTCTGGCCGCCAAGAACCTGTCCGACGCCATCCTGCTGAGCGACATCCTGAGAGTG
AACACCGAGATCACCAAGGCCCCCCTGAGCGCCTCTATGATCAAGAGATACGACGAGCACCACCAGGACC
TGACCCTGCTGAAAGCTCTCGTGCGGCAGCAGCTGCCTGAGAAGTACAAAGAGATTTTCTTCGACCAGAG
CAAGAACGGCTACGCCGGCTACATCGATGGCGGAGCCAGCCAGGAAGAGTTCTACAAGTTCATCAAGCCC
ATCCTGGAAAAGATGGACGGCACCGAGGAACTGCTCGTGAAGCTGAACAGAGAGGACCTGCTGCGGAAGC
AGCGGACCTTCGACAACGGCAGCATCCCCCACCAGATCCACCTGGGAGAGCTGCACGCCATTCTGCGGCG
GCAGGAAGATTTTTACCCATTCCTGAAGGACAACCGGGAAAAGATCGAGAAGATCCTGACCTTCCGCATC
CCCTACTACGTGGGCCCTCTGGCCAGGGGAAACAGCAGATTCGCCTGGATGACCAGAAAGAGCGAGGAAA
CCATCACCCCCTGGAACTTCGAGGAAGTGGTGGACAAGGGCGCCAGCGCCCAGAGCTTCATCGAGCGGAT
GACCAACTTCGATAAGAACCTGCCCAACGAGAAGGTGCTGCCCAAGCACAGCCTGCTGTACGAGTACTTC
ACCGTGTACAACGAGCTGACCAAAGTGAAATACGTGACCGAGGGAATGAGAAAGCCCGCCTTCCTGAGCG
GCGAGCAGAAAAAAGCCATCGTGGACCTGCTGTTCAAGACCAACCGGAAAGTGACCGTGAAGCAGCTGAA
AGAGGACTACTTCAAGAAAATCGAGTGCTTCGACTCCGTGGAAATCTCCGGCGTGGAAGATCGGTTCAAC
GCCTCCCTGGGCACATACCACGATCTGCTGAAAATTATCAAGGACAAGGACTTCCTGGACAATGAGGAAA
ACGAGGACATTCTGGAAGATATCGTGCTGACCCTGACACTGTTTGAGGACAGAGAGATGATCGAGGAACG
GCTGAAAACCTATGCCCACCTGTTCGACGACAAAGTGATGAAGCAGCTGAAGCGGCGGAGATACACCGGC
TGGGGCAGGCTGAGCCGGAAGCTGATCAACGGCATCCGGGACAAGCAGTCCGGCAAGACAATCCTGGATT
TCCTGAAGTCCGACGGCTTCGCCAACAGAAACTTCATGCAGCTGATCCACGACGACAGCCTGACCTTTAA
AGAGGACATCCAGAAAGCCCAGGTGTCCGGCCAGGGCGATAGCCTGCACGAGCACATTGCCAATCTGGCC
GGCAGCCCCGCCATTAAGAAGGGCATCCTGCAGACAGTGAAGGTGGTGGACGAGCTCGTGAAAGTGATGG
GCCGGCACAAGCCCGAGAACATCGTGATCGAAATGGCCAGAGAGAACCAGACCACCCAGAAGGGACAGAA
GAACAGCCGCGAGAGAATGAAGCGGATCGAAGAGGGCATCAAAGAGCTGGGCAGCCAGATCCTGAAAGAA
CACCCCGTGGAAAACACCCAGCTGCAGAACGAGAAGCTGTACCTGTACTACCTGCAGAATGGGCGGGATA
TGTACGTGGACCAGGAACTGGACATCAACCGGCTGTCCGACTACGATGTGGACGCTATCGTGCCTCAGAG
CTTTCTGAAGGACGACTCCATCGATAACAAAGTGCTGACTCGGAGCGACAAGAACCGGGGCAAGAGCGAC
AACGTGCCCTCCGAAGAGGTCGTGAAGAAGATGAAGAACTACTGGCGCCAGCTGCTGAATGCCAAGCTGA
TTACCCAGAGGAAGTTCGACAATCTGACCAAGGCCGAGAGAGGCGGCCTGAGCGAACTGGATAAGGCCGG
CTTCATCAAGAGACAGCTGGTGGAAACCCGGCAGATCACAAAGCACGTGGCACAGATCCTGGACTCCCGG
ATGAACACTAAGTACGACGAGAACGACAAACTGATCCGGGAAGTGAAAGTGATCACCCTGAAGTCCAAGC
TGGTGTCCGATTTCCGGAAGGATTTCCAGTTTTACAAAGTGCGCGAGATCAACAACTACCACCACGCCCA
CGACGCCTACCTGAACGCCGTCGTGGGAACCGCCCTGATCAAAAAGTACCCTAAGCTGGAAAGCGAGTTC
GTGTACGGCGACTACAAGGTGTACGACGTGCGGAAGATGATCGCCAAGAGCGAGCAGGAAATCGGCAAGG
CTACCGCCAAGTACTTCTTCTACAGCAACATCATGAACTTTTTCAAGACCGAGATTACCCTGGCCAACGG
CGAGATCCGGAAGCGGCCTCTGATCGAGACAAACGGCGAAACAGGCGAGATCGTGTGGGATAAGGGCCGG
GACTTTGCCACCGTGCGGAAAGTGCTGTCTATGCCCCAAGTGAATATCGTGAAAAAGACCGAGGTGCAGA
CAGGCGGCTTCAGCAAAGAGTCTATCCTGCCCAAGAGGAACAGCGACAAGCTGATCGCCAGAAAGAAGGA
CTGGGACCCTAAGAAGTACGGCGGCTTCGACAGCCCCACCGTGGCCTATTCTGTGCTGGTGGTGGCCAAA
GTGGAAAAGGGCAAGTCCAAGAAACTGAAGAGTGTGAAAGAGCTGCTGGGGATCACCATCATGGAAAGAA
GCAGCTTCGAGAAGAATCCCATCGACTTTCTGGAAGCCAAGGGCTACAAAGAAGTGAAAAAGGACCTGAT
CATCAAGCTGCCTAAGTACTCCCTGTTCGAGCTGGAAAACGGCCGGAAGAGAATGCTGGCCTCTGCCGGC
GAACTGCAGAAGGGAAACGAACTGGCCCTGCCCTCCAAATATGTGAACTTCCTGTACCTGGCCAGCCACT
ATGAGAAGCTGAAGGGCTCCCCCGAGGATAATGAGCAGAAACAGCTGTTTGTGGAACAGCACAAACACTA
CCTGGACGAGATCATCGAGCAGATCAGCGAGTTCTCCAAGAGAGTGATCCTGGCCGACGCTAATCTGGAC
AAGGTGCTGAGCGCCTACAACAAGCACAGAGACAAGCCTATCAGAGAGCAGGCCGAGAATATCATCCACC
TGTTTACCCTGACCAATCTGGGAGCCCCTGCCGCCTTCAAGTACTTTGACACCACCATCGACCGGAAGAG
GTACACCAGCACCAAAGAGGTGCTGGACGCCACCCTGATCCACCAGAGCATCACCGGCCTGTACGAGACA
CGGATCGACCTGTCTCAGCTGGGAGGCGACGCCTATCCCTATGACGTGCCCGATTATGCCAGCCTGGGCA
GCGGCTCCCCCAAGAAAAAACGCAAGGTGGAAGATCCTAAGAAAAAGCGGAAAGTGGACGGCATTGGTAG
TGGGAGCAACGGATGACTCGAGCTAGTTAAAAGTTTTGTTACTTTATAGAAGAAATTTTGAGTTTTTGTT
TTTTTTTAATAAATAAATAAACATAAATAAATTGTTTGTTGAATTTATTATTAGTATGTAAGTGTAAATA
TAATAAAACTTAATATCTATTCAAATTAATAAATAAACCTCGATATACAGACCGATAAAACACATGCGTC
AATTTTACGCATGATTATCTTTAACGTACGTCACAATATGATTATCTTTCTAGGGTTAATCTAGTATACG
CGTATGCGGCCGCTTAATTAATCCAGCTTTTGTTCCCTTTAGTGAGGGTTAATTGCGCGCTTGGCGTAAT
CATGGTCATAGCTGTTTCCTGTGTGAAATTGTTATCCGCTCACAATTCCACACAACATACGAGCCGGAAG
CATAAAGTGTAAAGCCTGGGGTGCCTAATGAGTGAGCTAACTCACATTAATTGCGTTGCGCTCACTGCCC
GCTTTCCAGTCGGGAAACCTGTCGTGCCAGCTGCATTAATGAATCGGCCAACGCGCGGGGAGAGGCGGTT
TGCGTATTGGGCGCTCTTCCGCTTCCTCGCTCACTGACTCGCTGCGCTCGGTCGTTCGGCTGCGGCGAGC
GGTATCAGCTCACTCAAAGGCGGTAATACGGTTATCCACAGAATCAGGGGATAACGCAGGAAAGAACATG
TGAGCAAAAGGCCAGCAAAAGGCCAGGAACCGTAAAAAGGCCGCGTTGCTGGCGTTTTTCCATAGGCTCC
GCCCCCCTGACGAGCATCACAAAAATCGACGCTCAAGTCAGAGGTGGCGAAACCCGACAGGACTATAAAG
ATACCAGGCGTTTCCCCCTGGAAGCTCCCTCGTGCGCTCTCCTGTTCCGACCCTGCCGCTTACCGGATAC
CTGTCCGCCTTTCTCCCTTCGGGAAGCGTGGCGCTTTCTCATAGCTCACGCTGTAGGTATCTCAGTTCGG
TGTAGGTCGTTCGCTCCAAGCTGGGCTGTGTGCACGAACCCCCCGTTCAGCCCGACCGCTGCGCCTTATC
CGGTAACTATCGTCTTGAGTCCAACCCGGTAAGACACGACTTATCGCCACTGGCAGCAGCCACTGGTAAC
AGGATTAGCAGAGCGAGGTATGTAGGCGGTGCTACAGAGTTCTTGAAGTGGTGGCCTAACTACGGCTACA
CTAGAAGGACAGTATTTGGTATCTGCGCTCTGCTGAAGCCAGTTACCTTCGGAAAAAGAGTTGGTAGCTC
TTGATCCGGCAAACAAACCACCGCTGGTAGCGGTGGTTTTTTTGTTTGCAAGCAGCAGATTACGCGCAGA
AAAAAAGGATCTCAAGAAGATCCTTTGATCTTTTCTACGGGGTCTGACGCTCAGTGGAACGAAAACTCAC
GTTAAGGGATTTTGGTCATGAGATTATCAAAAAGGATCTTCACCTAGATCCTTTTAAATTAAAAATGAAG
TTTTAAATCAATCTAAAGTATATATGAGTAAACTTGGTCTGACAGTTACCAATGCTTAATCAGTGAGGCA
CCTATCTCAGCGATCTGTCTATTTCGTTCATCCATAGTTGCCTGACTCCCCGTCGTGTAGATAACTACGA
TACGGGAGGGCTTACCATCTGGCCCCAGTGCTGCAATGATACCGCGAGACCCACGCTCACCGGCTCCAGA
TTTATCAGCAATAAACCAGCCAGCCGGAAGGGCCGAGCGCAGAAGTGGTCCTGCAACTTTATCCGCCTCC
ATCCAGTCTATTAATTGTTGCCGGGAAGCTAGAGTAAGTAGTTCGCCAGTTAATAGTTTGCGCAACGTTG
TTGCCATTGCTACAGGCATCGTGGTGTCACGCTCGTCGTTTGGTATGGCTTCATTCAGCTCCGGTTCCCA
ACGATCAAGGCGAGTTACATGATCCCCCATGTTGTGCAAAAAAGCGGTTAGCTCCTTCGGTCCTCCGATC
GTTGTCAGAAGTAAGTTGGCCGCAGTGTTATCACTCATGGTTATGGCAGCACTGCATAATTCTCTTACTG
TCATGCCATCCGTAAGATGCTTTTCTGTGACTGGTGAGTACTCAACCAAGTCATTCTGAGAATAGTGTAT
GCGGCGACCGAGTTGCTCTTGCCCGGCGTCAATACGGGATAATACCGCGCCACATAGCAGAACTTTAAAA
GTGCTCATCATTGGAAAACGTTCTTCGGGGCGAAAACTCTCAAGGATCTTACCGCTGTTGAGATCCAGTT
CGATGTAACCCACTCGTGCACCCAACTGATCTTCAGCATCTTTTACTTTCACCAGCGTTTCTGGGTGAGC
AAAAACAGGAAGGCAAAATGCCGCAAAAAAGGGAATAAGGGCGACACGGAAATGTTGAATACTCATACTC
TTCCTTTTTCAATATTATTGAAGCATTTATCAGGGTTATTGTCTCATGAGCGGATACATATTTGAATGTA
TTTAGAAAAATAAACAAATAGGGGTTCCGCGCACATTTCCCCGAAAAGTGCCACCTAAATTGTAAGCGTT
AATATTTTGTTAAAATTCGCGTTAAATTTTTGTTAAATCAGCTCATTTTTTAACCAATAGGCCGAAATCG
GCAAAATCCCTTATAAATCAAAAGAATAGACCGAGATAGGGT
[37 nt withheld, positions 14393-14429]
AAAGAACGTGGACTCCAACGTCAAAGG
[49 nt withheld, positions 14457-14505]
T
[91 nt withheld, positions 14507-14597]
G
[124 nt withheld, positions 14599-14722]
CCCATTCGCCATTCAGGCTGCGCAACTGTTGGGAAGGGCGATCGGTGCGGGCCTCTTCGCTATTACGCCA
GCTGGCGAAAGGGGGATGTGCTGCAAGGCGATTAAGTTGGGTAACGCCAGGGTTTTCCCAGTCACGACGT
TGTAAAACGACGGCCAGTGAGCGCGCGTAATACGACTCACTATAGGGCGAATTGGGGCGCGCCATTCTAG
ATTAACCCTAGAAAGATAGTCTGCGTAAAATTGACGCATGCATTCTTGAAATATTGCTCTCTCTTTCTAA
ATAGCGCGAATCCGTCGCTGTGCATTTAGGACATCTCAGTCGCCGCTTGGAGCTCCCGTGAGGCGTGCTT
GTCAATGCGGTAAGTGTCACTGATTTTGAACTATAACGACCGCGTGAGTCAAAATGACGCATGATTATCT
TTTACGTGACTTTTAAGATTTAACTCATACGATAATTATATTGTTATTTCATGTTCTACTTACGTGATAA
CTTATTATATATATATTTTCTTGTTATAGATATCAACTAGAATGCTAGCATGGGCCCAGATCT
