Features (pLannotate 1.2.2; 25 found; start..end, strand, type, name):
      7..284     +  promoter       chicken β-actin promoter: No description available
    285..1301    +  intron         chimeric intron: chimera between introns from chicken β-actin and rabbit β-globin
   2118..2140    +  CDS            VP48 (fragment): 3 tandem repeats of the minimal activation domain of herpes simplex virus VP16 (Cheng et al., 2013)
   2292..3086    +  CDS            RELA (fragment): TF65_HUMAN - Also known as NFKB3. Experimental evidence at protein level: Swiss-Prot protein existence level 1. NF-kappa-B is a pleiotropic transcription factor present in almost all cell types and is the endpoint of a series of signal transduction events that are initiated by a vast array of stimuli related to many biological processes such as inflammation, immunity, differentiation, cell growth, tumorigenesis and apoptosis. NF-kappa-B is a homo- or heterodimeric complex formed by the Rel-like domain- containing proteins RELA/p65, RELB, NFKB1/p105, NFKB1/p50, REL and NFKB2/p52. The heterodime
   3105..3674    +  CDS            Rta AD: transcriptional activation domain from the human herpesvirus 4 (Epstein-Barr virus) replication and transcription activator Rta/BRLF1 (Hardwick et al., 1992; Chavez et al., 2015)
   3692..4277    +  misc_feature   IRES2: internal ribosome entry site (IRES) of the encephalomyocarditis virus (EMCV)
   4299..4898    +  CDS            PuroR: puromycin N-acetyltransferase; pac from Streptomyces alboniger; confers resistance to puromycin
   4918..4936    +  misc_feature   MCS (fragment): pBluescript multiple cloning site
   4936..5524    +  misc_feature   WPRE: woodchuck hepatitis virus posttranscriptional regulatory element
   5528..5660    +  polyA_signal   SV40 poly(A) signal: SV40 polyadenylation signal
   5678..6177    +  promoter       PGK promoter: mouse phosphoglycerate kinase 1 promoter
   6261..6797    +  CDS            POLG_HCV1 (fragment): Experimental evidence at protein level: Swiss-Prot protein existence level 1. [RNA-directed RNA polymerase]: RNA-dependent RNA polymerase that performs primer-template recognition and RNA synthesis during viral replication. From Hepatitis C virus genotype 1a (isolate 1) (HCV).
   6825..7523    +  CDS            TagBFP: TagBFP is a basic (constitutively fluorescent) blue fluorescent protein published in 2008, derived from Entacmaea quadricolor. It is reported to be a very rapidly-maturing monomer with very low acid sensitivity.
   7545..11648   +  CDS            Cas9: Cas9 (Csn1) endonuclease from the Streptococcus pyogenes Type II CRISPR/Cas system generates RNA-guided double strand breaks in DNA
  12074..12092   -  promoter       T3 promoter: promoter for bacteriophage T3 RNA polymerase
  12135..12157   -  protein_bind   lac operator (fragment): The lac repressor binds to the lac operator to inhibit transcription in E. coli. This inhibition can be relieved by adding lactose or isopropyl-β-D-thiogalactopyranoside (IPTG). lac repressor encoded by lacI
  12161..12191   -  promoter       lac promoter: promoter for the E. coli lac operon
  12206..12227   -  protein_bind   CAP binding site: CAP binding activates transcription in the presence of cAMP. E. coli catabolite activator protein
  12240..12332   -  CDS            lacI (fragment): lac repressor; lacI; The lac repressor binds to the lac operator to inhibit transcription in E. coli. This inhibition can be relieved by adding lactose or isopropyl-β-D-thiogalactopyranoside (IPTG).
  12515..13103   -  rep_origin     ori: high-copy-number ColE1/pMB1/pBR322/pUC origin of replication
  13274..14134   -  CDS            AmpR: β-lactamase; bla; confers resistance to ampicillin, carbenicillin, and related antibiotics
  14135..14239   -  promoter       AmpR promoter: bla
  14292..14720   -  rep_origin     f1 ori (sequence partly withheld): f1 bacteriophage origin of replication; arrow indicates direction of (+) strand synthesis
  14725..14880   -  CDS            lacZα (fragment): LacZα fragment of β-galactosidase; lacZ fragment
  14888..14906   +  promoter       T7 promoter: promoter for bacteriophage T7 RNA polymerase
>Addgene plasmid #133607 | GWF180 | addgene full sequence | sequence record 261658 | Addgene Partial NGS Result
CCATGGTCGAGGTGAGCCCCACGTTCTGCTTCACTCTCCCCATCTCCCCCCCCTCCCCACCCCCAATTTT
GTATTTATTTATTTTTTAATTATTTTGTGCAGCGATGGGGGCGGGGGGGGGGGGGGGGCGCGCGCCAGGC
GGGGCGGGGCGGGGCGAGGGGCGGGGCGGGGCGAGGCGGAGAGGTGCGGCGGCAGCCAATCAGAGCGGCG
CGCTCCGAAAGTTTCCTTTTATGGCGAGGCGGCGGCGGCGGCGGCCCTATAAAAAGCGAAGCGCGCGGCG
GGCGGGAGTCGCTGCGCGCTGCCTTCGCCCCGTGCCCCGCTCCGCCGCCGCCTCGCGCCGCCCGCCCCGG
CTCTGACTGACCGCGTTACTCCCACAGGTGAGCGGGCGGGACGGCCCTTCTCCTCCGGGCTGTAATTAGC
GCTTGGTTTAATGACGGCTTGTTTCTTTTCTGTGGCTGCGTGAAAGCCTTGAGGGGCTCCGGGAGGGCCC
TTTGTGCGGGGGGAGCGGCTCGGGGGGTGCGTGCGTGTGTGTGTGCGTGGGGAGCGCCGCGTGCGGCTCC
GCGCTGCCCGGCGGCTGTGAGCGCTGCGGGCGCGGCGCGGGGCTTTGTGCGCTCCGCAGTGTGCGCGAGG
GGAGCGCGGCCGGGGGCGGTGCCCCGCGGTGCGGGGGGGGCTGCGAGGGGAACAAAGGCTGCGTGCGGGG
TGTGTGCGTGGGGGGGTGAGCAGGGGGTGTGGGCGCGTCGGTCGGGCTGCAACCCCCCCTGCACCCCCCT
CCCCGAGTTGCTGAGCACGGCCCGGCTTCGGGTGCGGGGCTCCGTACGGGGCGTGGCGCGGGGCTCGCCG
TGCCGGGCGGGGGGTGGCGGCAGGTGGGGGTGCCGGGCGGGGCGGGGCCGCCTCGGGCCGGGGAGGGCTC
GGGGGAGGGGCGCGGCGGCCCCCGGAGCGCCGGCGGCTGTCGAGGCGCGGCGAGCCGCAGCCATTGCCTT
TTATGGTAATCGTGCGAGAGGGCGCAGGGACTTCCTTTGTCCCAAATCTGTGCGGAGCCGAAATCTGGGA
GGCGCCGCCGCACCCCCTCTAGCGGGCGCGGGGCGAAGCGGTGCGGCGCCGGCAGGAAGGAAATGGGCGG
GGAGGGCCTTCGTGCGTCGCCGCGCCGCCGTCCCCTTCTCCCTCTCCAGCCTCGGGGCTGTCCGCGGGGG
GACGGCTGCCTTCGGGGGGGACGGGGCAGGGCGGGGTTCGGCTTCTGGCGTGTGACCGGCGGCTCTAGAG
CCTCTGCTAACCATGTTCATGCCTTCTTCTTTTTCCTACAGCTCCTGGGCAACGTGCTGGTTATTGTGCT
GTCTCATCATTTTGGCAAAGAATTCGCCACCATGTCTTCCGACGAAGAAGAAGCGCGCGAGCTGATCGAG
CGTGCGAAGGAGGCTGCGGAACGCGCGCAAGAAGCTGCTGAGCGTACCGGTGATCCGCGCGTGCGTGAAC
TCGCTCGTGAGCTGAAACGCCTGGCTCAGGAAGCTGCTGAAGAAGTGAAGCGTGACCCGTCTTCCTCCGA
TGTGAACGAAGCGCTCAAACTCATCGTGGAAGCTATCGAGGCGGCTGTGGACGCGCTCGAAGCGGCTGAA
CGCACCGGCGACCCGGAGGTTCGTGAGCTGGCGCGTGAGCTCGTGCGCCTCGCGGTTGAGGCTGCGGAGG
AGGTGCAACGTAACCCATCCTCCTCTGACGTGAATGAGGCTCTCCACAGCATAGTTTACGCTATTGAAGC
TGCCATTTTTGCATTGGAAGCTGCCGAAAGGACTGGTGACCCGGAAGTGAGAGAACTCGCCCGAGAGCTT
GTAAGACTGGCGGTTGAGGCGGCTGAAGAAGTCCAGCGAAATCCGTCCAGCCGGAATGTCGAGCACGCAC
TGATGAGGATTGTGTTGGCCATTTACCTGGCAGAAGAAAATCTCCGCGAAGCTGAGGAGTCTGGCGATCC
GGAAAAACGTGAAAAGGCTCGCGAACGTGTTCGTGAGGCGGTGGAACGTGCGGAAGAGGTTCAGCGTGAT
CCATCCGGTTGGCTGAATCATGAACAAAAACTTATTTCCGAAGAGGATCTGGAATTCTCAAGCGCTGCAG
GTACTAGTGATGCTTTAGACGATTTTGACTTAGATATGCTTGGTTCAGACGCGTTAGACGACTTCGACCT
AGACATGTTAGGCTCAGATGCATTGGACGACTTCGATTTAGATATGTTGGGCTCCGATGCCCTAGATGAC
TTTGATCTAGATATGCTAGGTAGTCCCAAAAAGAAGAGGAAAGTGGGATCCCAGTATCTGCCCGACACAG
ATGATAGACACCGAATCGAAGAGAAACGCAAGCGAACGTATGAAACCTTCAAATCGATCATGAAGAAATC
GCCCTTCTCGGGTCCGACCGATCCCAGGCCCCCACCGAGAAGGATTGCGGTCCCGTCCCGCTCGTCGGCC
AGCGTGCCGAAGCCTGCGCCGCAGCCCTACCCCTTCACGTCGAGCCTGAGCACAATCAATTATGACGAGT
TCCCGACGATGGTGTTCCCCTCGGGACAAATCTCACAAGCCTCGGCGCTCGCACCAGCGCCTCCCCAAGT
CCTTCCGCAAGCGCCTGCCCCAGCGCCTGCACCGGCAATGGTGTCCGCCCTCGCACAGGCCCCTGCGCCC
GTCCCCGTGCTCGCGCCTGGACCGCCCCAGGCGGTCGCTCCACCGGCTCCGAAGCCGACGCAGGCCGGAG
AGGGAACACTCTCCGAAGCACTTCTTCAACTCCAGTTTGATGACGAGGATCTTGGAGCACTCCTTGGAAA
CTCGACAGACCCTGCGGTGTTTACCGACCTCGCGTCAGTAGATAACTCCGAATTTCAGCAGCTTTTGAAC
CAGGGTATCCCGGTCGCGCCACATACAACGGAGCCCATGTTGATGGAATACCCCGAAGCAATCACGAGAC
TTGTGACGGGAGCGCAGCGGCCTCCCGATCCCGCACCCGCACCTTTGGGGGCACCTGGCCTCCCTAACGG
ACTTTTGAGCGGCGACGAGGATTTCTCCTCCATCGCCGATATGGATTTCTCAGCCTTGCTGTCACAGATT
TCCAGCGGCTCTGGCAGCGGCAGCCGGGATTCCAGGGAAGGGATGTTTTTGCCGAAGCCTGAGGCCGGCT
CCGCTATTAGTGACGTGTTTGAGGGCCGCGAGGTGTGCCAGCCAAAACGAATCCGGCCATTTCATCCTCC
AGGAAGTCCATGGGCCAACCGCCCACTCCCCGCCAGCCTCGCACCAACACCAACCGGTCCAGTACATGAG
CCAGTCGGGTCACTGACCCCGGCACCAGTCCCTCAGCCACTGGATCCAGCGCCCGCAGTGACTCCCGAGG
CCAGTCACCTGTTGGAGGATCCCGATGAAGAGACGAGCCAGGCTGTCAAAGCCCTTCGGGAGATGGCCGA
TACTGTGATTCCCCAGAAGGAAGAGGCTGCAATCTGTGGCCAAATGGACCTTTCCCATCCGCCCCCAAGG
GGCCATCTGGATGAGCTGACAACCACACTTGAGTCCATGACCGAGGATCTGAACCTGGACTCACCCCTGA
CCCCGGAATTGAACGAGATTCTGGATACCTTCCTGAACGACGAGTGCCTCTTGCATGCCATGCATATCAG
CACAGGACTGTCCATCTTCGACACATCTCTGTTTTGAATTTAAATAATTCGCCCCTCTCCCTCCCCCCCC
CCTAACGTTACTGGCCGAAGCCGCTTGGAATAAGGCCGGTGTGCGTTTGTCTATATGTTATTTTCCACCA
TATTGCCGTCTTTTGGCAATGTGAGGGCCCGGAAACCTGGCCCTGTCTTCTTGACGAGCATTCCTAGGGG
TCTTTCCCCTCTCGCCAAAGGAATGCAAGGTCTGTTGAATGTCGTGAAGGAAGCAGTTCCTCTGGAAGCT
TCTTGAAGACAAACAACGTCTGTAGCGACCCTTTGCAGGCAGCGGAACCCCCCACCTGGCGACAGGTGCC
TCTGCGGCCAAAAGCCACGTGTATAAGATACACCTGCAAAGGCGGCACAACCCCAGTGCCACGTTGTGAG
TTGGATAGTTGTGGAAAGAGTCAAATGGCTCTCCTCAAGCGTATTCAACAAGGGGCTGAAGGATGCCCAG
AAGGTACCCCATTGTATGGGATCTGATCTGGGGCCTCGGTGCACATGCTTTACGTGTGTTTAGTCGAGGT
TAAAAAACGTCTAGGCCCCCCGAACCACGGGGACGTGGTTTTCCTTTGAAAAACACGATGATAATATGGC
CACAACCGGATCCGGAGCTACCATGACCATGACCGAGTACAAGCCCACGGTGCGCCTCGCCACCCGCGAC
GACGTCCCCAGGGCCGTACGCACCCTCGCCGCCGCGTTCGCCGACTACCCCGCCACGCGCCACACCGTCG
ATCCGGACCGCCACATCGAGCGGGTCACCGAGCTGCAAGAACTCTTCCTCACGCGCGTCGGGCTCGACAT
CGGCAAGGTGTGGGTCGCGGACGACGGCGCCGCGGTGGCGGTCTGGACCACGCCGGAGAGCGTCGAAGCG
GGGGCGGTGTTCGCCGAGATCGGCCCGCGCATGGCCGAGTTGAGCGGTTCCCGGCTGGCCGCGCAGCAAC
AGATGGAAGGCCTCCTGGCGCCGCACCGGCCCAAGGAGCCCGCGTGGTTCCTGGCCACCGTCGGCGTCTC
GCCCGACCACCAGGGCAAGGGTCTGGGCAGCGCCGTCGTGCTCCCCGGAGTGGAGGCGGCCGAGCGCGCC
GGGGTGCCCGCCTTCCTGGAGACCTCCGCGCCCCGCAACCTCCCCTTCTACGAGCGGCTCGGCTTCACCG
TCACCGCCGACGTCGAGGTGCCCGAAGGACCGCGCACCTGGTGCATGACCCGCAAGCCCGGTGCCTGAGT
TTAAACCATGCAAGCTTGATATCAAGCTTATCGATAATCAACCTCTGGATTACAAAATTTGTGAAAGATT
GACTGGTATTCTTAACTATGTTGCTCCTTTTACGCTATGTGGATACGCTGCTTTAATGCCTTTGTATCAT
GCTATTGCTTCCCGTATGGCTTTCATTTTCTCCTCCTTGTATAAATCCTGGTTGCTGTCTCTTTATGAGG
AGTTGTGGCCCGTTGTCAGGCAACGTGGCGTGGTGTGCACTGTGTTTGCTGACGCAACCCCCACTGGTTG
GGGCATTGCCACCACCTGTCAGCTCCTTTCCGGGACTTTCGCTTTCCCCCTCCCTATTGCCACGGCGGAA
CTCATCGCCGCCTGCCTTGCCCGCTGCTGGACAGGGGCTCGGCTGTTGGGCACTGACAATTCCGTGGTGT
TGTCGGGGAAATCATCGTCCTTTCCTTGGCTGCTCGCCTGTGTTGCCACCTGGATTCTGCGCGGGACGTC
CTTCTGCTACGTCCCTTCGGCCCTCAATCCAGCGGACCTTCCTTCCCGCGGCCTGCTGCCGGCTCTGCGG
CCTCTTCCGCGTCTTCGCCTTCGCCCTCAGACGAGTCGGATCTCCCTTTGGGCCGCCTCCCCGCATCCTT
GTTTATTGCAGCTTATAATGGTTACAAATAAAGCAATAGCATCACAAATTTCACAAATAAAGCATTTTTT
TCACTGCATTCTAGTTGTGGTTTGTCCAAACTCATCAATGTATCTTATCATGTCTGGATCCTGCAGGTAA
TTCTACCGGGTAGGGGAGGCGCTTTTCCCAAGGCAGTCTGGAGCATGCGCTTTAGCAGCCCCGCTGGGCA
CTTGGCGCTACACAAGTGGCCTCTGGCCTCGCACACATTCCACATCCACCGGTAGGCGCCAACCGGCTCC
GTTCTTTGGTGGCCCCTTCGCGCCACCTTCTACTCCTCCCCTAGTCAGGAAGTTCCCCCCCGCCCCGCAG
CTCGCGTCGTGCAGGACGTGACAAATGGAAGTAGCACGTCTCACTAGGCTCGTGCAGATGGACAGCACCG
CTGAGCAATGGAAGCGGGTAGGCCTTTGGGGCAGCGGCCAATAGCAGCTTTGCTCCTTCGCTTTCTGGGC
TCAGAGGCTGGGAAGGGGTGGGTCCGGGGGCGGGCTCAGGGGCGGGCTCAGGGGCGGGGCGGGCGCCCGA
AGGTCCTCCGGAGGCCCGGCATTCTGCACGCTTCAAAAGCGCACGTCTGCCGCGCTGTTCTCCTCTTCCT
CATCTCCGGGCCTTTCGACCTGCAGCCCAAGCTTGTCGACGCCACCATGAAAAAGAAAGGTTCTGTTGTC
ATCGTTGGACGCATAAATCTCTCTGGCGACACCGCATATTCTCAGCAGACGCGAGGTCTGGAAGGGTGTC
AAGAGACCTCACAAACCGGGAGGGACAAGAATCAAGTAGAAGGGGAGGTCCAGGTGGTATCTACGGCAAC
CCAATCCTTCTTGGCGACATCTATCAATGGAGTCCTGTGGACGGTTTATCATGGTGCGGGCACTCGGACA
ATTGCCTCTCCAAAAGGTCCAGTTACCCAGATGTATACTAATGTAGACAAAGATCTTGTCGGATGGCAAG
CACCACAAGGGTCTCGGAGCCTCACTCCCTGTACGTGTGGAAGTTCAGACCTTTATCTCGTAACTAGACA
CGCGGATGTTATCCCCGTTAGGAGAAGAGGAGATAGTAGGGGATCCCTGCTTTCACCACGCCCAATATCC
TATCTTAAGGGTTCTTCAGGTGGTCCCTTGTTGTGTCCGGCGGGTCACGCGGTAGGTATATTCCGCGCGG
CCGTATCTACTCGGGGCGTGGCTAAGGCGGTCGATTTCATACCGGTTGAGTCCTTGGAAACAACGATGCG
GAGCCCCCATATGTCAAGCGCTGCAGGTGCTACCATGAGCGAGCTGATTAAGGAGAACATGCACATGAAG
CTGTACATGGAGGGCACCGTGGACAACCATCACTTCAAGTGCACATCCGAGGGCGAAGGCAAGCCCTACG
AGGGCACCCAGACCATGAGAATCAAGGTGGTCGAGGGCGGCCCTCTCCCCTTCGCCTTCGACATCCTGGC
TACTAGCTTCCTCTACGGCAGCAAGACCTTCATCAACCACACCCAGGGCATCCCCGACTTCTTCAAGCAG
TCCTTCCCTGAGGGCTTCACATGGGAGAGAGTCACCACATACGAAGACGGGGGCGTGCTGACCGCTACCC
AGGACACCAGCCTCCAGGACGGCTGCCTCATCTACAACGTCAAGATCAGAGGGGTGAACTTCACATCCAA
CGGCCCTGTGATGCAGAAGAAAACACTCGGCTGGGAGGCCTTCACCGAGACGCTGTACCCCGCTGACGGC
GGCCTGGAAGGCAGAAACGACATGGCCCTGAAGCTCGTGGGCGGGAGCCATCTGATCGCAAACATCAAGA
CCACATATAGATCCAAGAAACCCGCTAAGAACCTCAAGATGCCTGGCGTCTACTATGTGGACTACAGACT
GGAAAGAATCAAGGAGGCCAACAACGAGACCTACGTCGAGCAGCACGAGGTGGCAGTGGCCAGATACTGC
GACCTCCCTAGCAAACTGGGGCACAAGCTTAATTCAAGCGCTGCAGGTGCCACCATGGACAAGAAGTACA
GCATCGGCCTGGCCATCGGCACCAACTCTGTGGGCTGGGCCGTGATCACCGACGAGTACAAGGTGCCCAG
CAAGAAATTCAAGGTGCTGGGCAACACCGACCGGCACAGCATCAAGAAGAACCTGATCGGCGCCCTGCTG
TTCGACAGCGGAGAAACAGCCGAGGCCACCCGGCTGAAGAGAACCGCCAGAAGAAGATACACCAGACGGA
AGAACCGGATCTGCTATCTGCAAGAGATCTTCAGCAACGAGATGGCCAAGGTGGACGACAGCTTCTTCCA
CAGACTGGAAGAGTCCTTCCTGGTGGAAGAGGATAAGAAGCACGAGCGGCACCCCATCTTCGGCAACATC
GTGGACGAGGTGGCCTACCACGAGAAGTACCCCACCATCTACCACCTGAGAAAGAAACTGGTGGACAGCA
CCGACAAGGCCGACCTGCGGCTGATCTATCTGGCCCTGGCCCACATGATCAAGTTCCGGGGCCACTTCCT
GATCGAGGGCGACCTGAACCCCGACAACAGCGACGTGGACAAGCTGTTCATCCAGCTGGTGCAGACCTAC
AACCAGCTGTTCGAGGAAAACCCCATCAACGCCAGCGGCGTGGACGCCAAGGCCATCCTGTCTGCCAGAC
TGAGCAAGAGCAGACGGCTGGAAAATCTGATCGCCCAGCTGCCCGGCGAGAAGAAGAATGGCCTGTTCGG
CAACCTGATTGCCCTGAGCCTGGGCCTGACCCCCAACTTCAAGAGCAACTTCGACCTGGCCGAGGATGCC
AAACTGCAGCTGAGCAAGGACACCTACGACGACGACCTGGACAACCTGCTGGCCCAGATCGGCGACCAGT
ACGCCGACCTGTTTCTGGCCGCCAAGAACCTGTCCGACGCCATCCTGCTGAGCGACATCCTGAGAGTGAA
CACCGAGATCACCAAGGCCCCCCTGAGCGCCTCTATGATCAAGAGATACGACGAGCACCACCAGGACCTG
ACCCTGCTGAAAGCTCTCGTGCGGCAGCAGCTGCCTGAGAAGTACAAAGAGATTTTCTTCGACCAGAGCA
AGAACGGCTACGCCGGCTACATCGATGGCGGAGCCAGCCAGGAAGAGTTCTACAAGTTCATCAAGCCCAT
CCTGGAAAAGATGGACGGCACCGAGGAACTGCTCGTGAAGCTGAACAGAGAGGACCTGCTGCGGAAGCAG
CGGACCTTCGACAACGGCAGCATCCCCCACCAGATCCACCTGGGAGAGCTGCACGCCATTCTGCGGCGGC
AGGAAGATTTTTACCCATTCCTGAAGGACAACCGGGAAAAGATCGAGAAGATCCTGACCTTCCGCATCCC
CTACTACGTGGGCCCTCTGGCCAGGGGAAACAGCAGATTCGCCTGGATGACCAGAAAGAGCGAGGAAACC
ATCACCCCCTGGAACTTCGAGGAAGTGGTGGACAAGGGCGCCAGCGCCCAGAGCTTCATCGAGCGGATGA
CCAACTTCGATAAGAACCTGCCCAACGAGAAGGTGCTGCCCAAGCACAGCCTGCTGTACGAGTACTTCAC
CGTGTACAACGAGCTGACCAAAGTGAAATACGTGACCGAGGGAATGAGAAAGCCCGCCTTCCTGAGCGGC
GAGCAGAAAAAAGCCATCGTGGACCTGCTGTTCAAGACCAACCGGAAAGTGACCGTGAAGCAGCTGAAAG
AGGACTACTTCAAGAAAATCGAGTGCTTCGACTCCGTGGAAATCTCCGGCGTGGAAGATCGGTTCAACGC
CTCCCTGGGCACATACCACGATCTGCTGAAAATTATCAAGGACAAGGACTTCCTGGACAATGAGGAAAAC
GAGGACATTCTGGAAGATATCGTGCTGACCCTGACACTGTTTGAGGACAGAGAGATGATCGAGGAACGGC
TGAAAACCTATGCCCACCTGTTCGACGACAAAGTGATGAAGCAGCTGAAGCGGCGGAGATACACCGGCTG
GGGCAGGCTGAGCCGGAAGCTGATCAACGGCATCCGGGACAAGCAGTCCGGCAAGACAATCCTGGATTTC
CTGAAGTCCGACGGCTTCGCCAACAGAAACTTCATGCAGCTGATCCACGACGACAGCCTGACCTTTAAAG
AGGACATCCAGAAAGCCCAGGTGTCCGGCCAGGGCGATAGCCTGCACGAGCACATTGCCAATCTGGCCGG
CAGCCCCGCCATTAAGAAGGGCATCCTGCAGACAGTGAAGGTGGTGGACGAGCTCGTGAAAGTGATGGGC
CGGCACAAGCCCGAGAACATCGTGATCGAAATGGCCAGAGAGAACCAGACCACCCAGAAGGGACAGAAGA
ACAGCCGCGAGAGAATGAAGCGGATCGAAGAGGGCATCAAAGAGCTGGGCAGCCAGATCCTGAAAGAACA
CCCCGTGGAAAACACCCAGCTGCAGAACGAGAAGCTGTACCTGTACTACCTGCAGAATGGGCGGGATATG
TACGTGGACCAGGAACTGGACATCAACCGGCTGTCCGACTACGATGTGGACGCTATCGTGCCTCAGAGCT
TTCTGAAGGACGACTCCATCGATAACAAAGTGCTGACTCGGAGCGACAAGAACCGGGGCAAGAGCGACAA
CGTGCCCTCCGAAGAGGTCGTGAAGAAGATGAAGAACTACTGGCGCCAGCTGCTGAATGCCAAGCTGATT
ACCCAGAGGAAGTTCGACAATCTGACCAAGGCCGAGAGAGGCGGCCTGAGCGAACTGGATAAGGCCGGCT
TCATCAAGAGACAGCTGGTGGAAACCCGGCAGATCACAAAGCACGTGGCACAGATCCTGGACTCCCGGAT
GAACACTAAGTACGACGAGAACGACAAACTGATCCGGGAAGTGAAAGTGATCACCCTGAAGTCCAAGCTG
GTGTCCGATTTCCGGAAGGATTTCCAGTTTTACAAAGTGCGCGAGATCAACAACTACCACCACGCCCACG
ACGCCTACCTGAACGCCGTCGTGGGAACCGCCCTGATCAAAAAGTACCCTAAGCTGGAAAGCGAGTTCGT
GTACGGCGACTACAAGGTGTACGACGTGCGGAAGATGATCGCCAAGAGCGAGCAGGAAATCGGCAAGGCT
ACCGCCAAGTACTTCTTCTACAGCAACATCATGAACTTTTTCAAGACCGAGATTACCCTGGCCAACGGCG
AGATCCGGAAGCGGCCTCTGATCGAGACAAACGGCGAAACAGGCGAGATCGTGTGGGATAAGGGCCGGGA
CTTTGCCACCGTGCGGAAAGTGCTGTCTATGCCCCAAGTGAATATCGTGAAAAAGACCGAGGTGCAGACA
GGCGGCTTCAGCAAAGAGTCTATCCTGCCCAAGAGGAACAGCGACAAGCTGATCGCCAGAAAGAAGGACT
GGGACCCTAAGAAGTACGGCGGCTTCGACAGCCCCACCGTGGCCTATTCTGTGCTGGTGGTGGCCAAAGT
GGAAAAGGGCAAGTCCAAGAAACTGAAGAGTGTGAAAGAGCTGCTGGGGATCACCATCATGGAAAGAAGC
AGCTTCGAGAAGAATCCCATCGACTTTCTGGAAGCCAAGGGCTACAAAGAAGTGAAAAAGGACCTGATCA
TCAAGCTGCCTAAGTACTCCCTGTTCGAGCTGGAAAACGGCCGGAAGAGAATGCTGGCCTCTGCCGGCGA
ACTGCAGAAGGGAAACGAACTGGCCCTGCCCTCCAAATATGTGAACTTCCTGTACCTGGCCAGCCACTAT
GAGAAGCTGAAGGGCTCCCCCGAGGATAATGAGCAGAAACAGCTGTTTGTGGAACAGCACAAACACTACC
TGGACGAGATCATCGAGCAGATCAGCGAGTTCTCCAAGAGAGTGATCCTGGCCGACGCTAATCTGGACAA
GGTGCTGAGCGCCTACAACAAGCACAGAGACAAGCCTATCAGAGAGCAGGCCGAGAATATCATCCACCTG
TTTACCCTGACCAATCTGGGAGCCCCTGCCGCCTTCAAGTACTTTGACACCACCATCGACCGGAAGAGGT
ACACCAGCACCAAAGAGGTGCTGGACGCCACCCTGATCCACCAGAGCATCACCGGCCTGTACGAGACACG
GATCGACCTGTCTCAGCTGGGAGGCGACGCCTATCCCTATGACGTGCCCGATTATGCCAGCCTGGGCAGC
GGCTCCCCCAAGAAAAAACGCAAGGTGGAAGATCCTAAGAAAAAGCGGAAAGTGGACGGCATTGGTAGTG
GGAGCAACGGATGACTCGAGCTAGTTAAAAGTTTTGTTACTTTATAGAAGAAATTTTGAGTTTTTGTTTT
TTTTTAATAAATAAATAAACATAAATAAATTGTTTGTTGAATTTATTATTAGTATGTAAGTGTAAATATA
ATAAAACTTAATATCTATTCAAATTAATAAATAAACCTCGATATACAGACCGATAAAACACATGCGTCAA
TTTTACGCATGATTATCTTTAACGTACGTCACAATATGATTATCTTTCTAGGGTTAATCTAGTATACGCG
TATGCGGCCGCTTAATTAATCCAGCTTTTGTTCCCTTTAGTGAGGGTTAATTGCGCGCTTGGCGTAATCA
TGGTCATAGCTGTTTCCTGTGTGAAATTGTTATCCGCTCACAATTCCACACAACATACGAGCCGGAAGCA
TAAAGTGTAAAGCCTGGGGTGCCTAATGAGTGAGCTAACTCACATTAATTGCGTTGCGCTCACTGCCCGC
TTTCCAGTCGGGAAACCTGTCGTGCCAGCTGCATTAATGAATCGGCCAACGCGCGGGGAGAGGCGGTTTG
CGTATTGGGCGCTCTTCCGCTTCCTCGCTCACTGACTCGCTGCGCTCGGTCGTTCGGCTGCGGCGAGCGG
TATCAGCTCACTCAAAGGCGGTAATACGGTTATCCACAGAATCAGGGGATAACGCAGGAAAGAACATGTG
AGCAAAAGGCCAGCAAAAGGCCAGGAACCGTAAAAAGGCCGCGTTGCTGGCGTTTTTCCATAGGCTCCGC
CCCCCTGACGAGCATCACAAAAATCGACGCTCAAGTCAGAGGTGGCGAAACCCGACAGGACTATAAAGAT
ACCAGGCGTTTCCCCCTGGAAGCTCCCTCGTGCGCTCTCCTGTTCCGACCCTGCCGCTTACCGGATACCT
GTCCGCCTTTCTCCCTTCGGGAAGCGTGGCGCTTTCTCATAGCTCACGCTGTAGGTATCTCAGTTCGGTG
TAGGTCGTTCGCTCCAAGCTGGGCTGTGTGCACGAACCCCCCGTTCAGCCCGACCGCTGCGCCTTATCCG
GTAACTATCGTCTTGAGTCCAACCCGGTAAGACACGACTTATCGCCACTGGCAGCAGCCACTGGTAACAG
GATTAGCAGAGCGAGGTATGTAGGCGGTGCTACAGAGTTCTTGAAGTGGTGGCCTAACTACGGCTACACT
AGAAGAACAGTATTTGGTATCTGCGCTCTGCTGAAGCCAGTTACCTTCGGAAAAAGAGTTGGTAGCTCTT
GATCCGGCAAACAAACCACCGCTGGTAGCGGTGGTTTTTTTGTTTGCAAGCAGCAGATTACGCGCAGAAA
AAAAGGATCTCAAGAAGATCCTTTGATCTTTTCTACGGGGTCTGACGCTCAGTGGAACGAAAACTCACGT
TAAGGGATTTTGGTCATGAGATTATCAAAAAGGATCTTCACCTAGATCCTTTTAAATTAAAAATGAAGTT
TTAAATCAATCTAAAGTATATATGAGTAAACTTGGTCTGACAGTTACCAATGCTTAATCAGTGAGGCACC
TATCTCAGCGATCTGTCTATTTCGTTCATCCATAGTTGCCTGACTCCCCGTCGTGTAGATAACTACGATA
CGGGAGGGCTTACCATCTGGCCCCAGTGCTGCAATGATACCGCGAGACCCACGCTCACCGGCTCCAGATT
TATCAGCAATAAACCAGCCAGCCGGAAGGGCCGAGCGCAGAAGTGGTCCTGCAACTTTATCCGCCTCCAT
CCAGTCTATTAATTGTTGCCGGGAAGCTAGAGTAAGTAGTTCGCCAGTTAATAGTTTGCGCAACGTTGTT
GCCATTGCTACAGGCATCGTGGTGTCACGCTCGTCGTTTGGTATGGCTTCATTCAGCTCCGGTTCCCAAC
GATCAAGGCGAGTTACATGATCCCCCATGTTGTGCAAAAAAGCGGTTAGCTCCTTCGGTCCTCCGATCGT
TGTCAGAAGTAAGTTGGCCGCAGTGTTATCACTCATGGTTATGGCAGCACTGCATAATTCTCTTACTGTC
ATGCCATCCGTAAGATGCTTTTCTGTGACTGGTGAGTACTCAACCAAGTCATTCTGAGAATAGTGTATGC
GGCGACCGAGTTGCTCTTGCCCGGCGTCAATACGGGATAATACCGCGCCACATAGCAGAACTTTAAAAGT
GCTCATCATTGGAAAACGTTCTTCGGGGCGAAAACTCTCAAGGATCTTACCGCTGTTGAGATCCAGTTCG
ATGTAACCCACTCGTGCACCCAACTGATCTTCAGCATCTTTTACTTTCACCAGCGTTTCTGGGTGAGCAA
AAACAGGAAGGCAAAATGCCGCAAAAAAGGGAATAAGGGCGACACGGAAATGTTGAATACTCATACTCTT
CCTTTTTCAATATTATTGAAGCATTTATCAGGGTTATTGTCTCATGAGCGGATACATATTTGAATGTATT
TAGAAAAATAAACAAATAGGGGTTCCGCGCACATTTCCCCGAAAAGTGCCACCTAAATTGTAAGCGTTAA
TATTTTGTTAAAATTCGCGTTAAATTTTTGTTAAATCAGCTCATTTTTTAACCAATAGGCCGAAATCGGC
AAAATCCCTTATAAATCAAAAGAATAGACCGAGATAGGGT
[37 nt withheld, positions 14391-14427]
AAAGAACGTGGACTCCAACGTCAAAGG
[49 nt withheld, positions 14455-14503]
T
[91 nt withheld, positions 14505-14595]
G
[124 nt withheld, positions 14597-14720]
CCCATTCGCCATTCAGGCTGCGCAACTGTTGGGAAGGGCGATCGGTGCGGGCCTCTTCGCTATTACGCCA
GCTGGCGAAAGGGGGATGTGCTGCAAGGCGATTAAGTTGGGTAACGCCAGGGTTTTCCCAGTCACGACGT
TGTAAAACGACGGCCAGTGAGCGCGCGTAATACGACTCACTATAGGGCGAATTGGGGCGCGCCATTCTAG
ATTAACCCTAGAAAGATAGTCTGCGTAAAATTGACGCATGCATTCTTGAAATATTGCTCTCTCTTTCTAA
ATAGCGCGAATCCGTCGCTGTGCATTTAGGACATCTCAGTCGCCGCTTGGAGCTCCCGTGAGGCGTGCTT
GTCAATGCGGTAAGTGTCACTGATTTTGAACTATAACGACCGCGTGAGTCAAAATGACGCATGATTATCT
TTTACGTGACTTTTAAGATTTAACTCATACGATAATTATATTGTTATTTCATGTTCTACTTACGTGATAA
CTTATTATATATATATTTTCTTGTTATAGATATCAACTAGAATGCTAGCATGGGCCCAGATCT
